>Addgene plasmid #169628 | pTS2326 | addgene full sequence | sequence record 372400 | Addgene NGS Result
CCTTTTAAATTAAAAATGAAGTTTTAAATCAATCTAAAGTATATATGAGTAAACTTGGTCTGACAGTTAC
CAATGCTTAATCAGTGAGGCACCTATCTCAGCGATCTGTCTATTTCGTTCATCCATAGTTGCCTGACTCC
CCGTCGTGTAGATAACTACGATACGGGAGGGCTTACCATCTGGCCCCAGTGCTGCAATGATACCGCGGCT
CCCACGCTCACCGGCTCCAGATTTATCAGCAATAAACCAGCCAGCCGGAAGGGCCGAGCGCAGAAGTGGT
CCTGCAACTTTATCCGCCTCCATCCAGTCTATTAATTGTTGCCGGGAAGCTAGAGTAAGTAGTTCGCCAG
TTAATAGTTTGCGCAACGTTGTTGCCATTGCTACAGGCATCGTGGTGTCACGCTCGTCGTTTGGTATGGC
TTCATTCAGCTCCGGTTCCCAACGATCAAGGCGAGTTACATGATCCCCCATGTTGTGCAAAAAAGCGGTT
AGCTCCTTCGGTCCTCCGATCGTTGTCAGAAGTAAGTTGGCCGCAGTGTTATCACTCATGGTTATGGCAG
CACTGCATAATTCTCTTACTGTCATGCCATCCGTAAGATGCTTTTCTGTGACTGGTGAGTACTCAACCAA
GTCATTCTGAGAATAGTGTATGCGGCGACCGAGTTGCTCTTGCCCGGCGTCAATACGGGATAATACCGCG
CCACATAGCAGAACTTTAAAAGTGCTCATCATTGGAAAACGTTCTTCGGGGCGAAAACTCTCAAGGATCT
TACCGCTGTTGAGATCCAGTTCGATGTAACCCACTCGTGCACCCAACTGATCTTCAGCATCTTTTACTTT
CACCAGCGTTTCTGGGTGAGCAAAAACAGGAAGGCAAAATGCCGCAAAAAAGGGAATAAGGGCGACACGG
AAATGTTGAATACTCATACTCTTCCTTTTTCAATATTATTGAAGCATTTATCAGGGTTATTGTCTCATGA
GCGGATACATATTTGAATGTATTTAGAAAAATAAACAAATAGGGGTTCCGCGCACATTTCCCCGAAAAGT
GCCACCTGACGTCTAAGAAACCAAGATCTCCACGCGTGGTACCCTCGAGTTGACATTGATTATTGAGTAG
TTATTAATAGTAATCAATTACGGGGTCATTAGTTCATAGCCCATATATGGAGTTCCGCGTTACATAACTT
ACGGTAAATGGCCCGCCTGGCTGACCGCCCAACGACCCCCGCCCATTGACGTCAATAATGACGTATGTTC
CCATAGTAACGCCAATAGGGACTTTCCATTGACGTCAATGGGTGGAGTATTTACGGTAAACTGCCCACTT
GGCAGTACATCAAGTGTATCATATGCCAAGTACGCCCCCTATTGACGTCAATGACGGTAAATGGCCCGCC
TGGCATTATGCCCAGTACATGACCTTATGGGACTTTCCTACTTGGCAGTACATCTACGTATTAGTCATCG
CTATTACCATGGTGATGCGGTTTTGGCAGTACATCAATGGGCGTGGATAGCGGTTTGACTCACGGGGATT
TCCAAGTCTCCACCCCATTGACGTCAATGGGAGTTTGTTTTGGCACCAAAATCAACGGGACTTTCCAAAA
TGTCGTAACAACTCCGCCCCATTGACGCAAATGGGCGGTAGGCGTGTACGGTGGGAGGTCTATATAAGCA
GAGCTCTCTGGCTAACTAGAGAACCCACTGCTTACTGGCTTATCGAAATTAATACGACTCACTATAGGGA
GACCCAAGCTGTTCGAAGCGGAATTCACCATGACTAGTCTGCTGCTGCTGCTGCTGGGCCTGAGACTGCA
GCTGAGCCTGGGCATCATCCCCGTGGAGGAGGAGAACCCCGACTTCTGGAACAGAGAGGCCGCCGAGGCC
CTGGGCGCCGCCAAGAAGCTGCAGCCCGCCCAGACCGCCGCCAAGAACCTGATCATCTTCCTGGGCGACG
GCATGGGCGTGAGCACCGTGACCGCCGCCAGAATCCTGAAGGGCCAGAAGAAGGACAAGCTGGGCCCCGA
GATCCCCCTGGCCATGGACAGATTCCCCTACGTGGCCCTGAGCAAGACCTACAACGTGGACAAGCACGTG
CCCGACAGCGGCGCCACCGCCACCGCCTACCTGTGCGGCGTGAAGGGCAACTTCCAGACCATCGGCCTGA
GCGCCGCCGCCAGATTCAACCAGTGCAACACCACCAGAGGCAACGAGGTGATCAGCGTGATGAACAGAGC
CAAGAAGGCCGGCAAGAGCGTGGGCGTGGTGACCACCACCAGAGTGCAGCACGCCAGCCCCGCCGGCACC
TACGCCCACACCGTGAACAGAAACTGGTACAGCGACGCCGACGTGCCCGCCAGCGCCAGACAGGAGGGCT
GCCAGGACATCGCCACCCAGCTGATCAGCAACATGGACATCGACGTGATCCTGGGCGGCGGCAGAAAGTA
CATGTTCAGAATGGGCACCCCCGACCCCGAGTACCCCGACGACTACAGCCAGGGCGGCACCAGACTGGAC
GGCAAGAACCTGGTGCAGGAGTGGCTGGCCAAGAGACAGGGCGCCAGATACGTGTGGAACAGAACCGAGC
TGATGCAGGCCAGCCTGGACCCCAGCGTGACCCACCTGATGGGCCTGTTCGAGCCCGGCGACATGAAGTA
CGAGATCCACAGAGACAGCACCCTGGACCCCAGCCTGATGGAGATGACCGAGGCCGCCCTGAGACTGCTG
AGCAGAAACCCCAGAGGCTTCTTCCTGTTCGTGGAGGGCGGCAGAATCGACCACGGCCACCACGAGAGCA
GAGCCTACAGAGCCCTGACCGAGACCATCATGTTCGACGACGCCATCGAGAGAGCCGGCCAGCTGACCAG
CGAGGAGGACACCCTGAGCCTGGTGACCGCCGACCACAGCCACGTGTTCAGCTTCGGCGGCTACCCCCTG
AGAGGCAGCAGCATCTTCGGCCTGGCCCCCGGCAAGGCCAGAGACAGAAAGGCCTACACCGTGCTGCTGT
ACGGCAACGGCCCCGGCTACGTGCTGAAGGACGGCGCCAGACCCGACGTGACCGAGAGCGAGAGCGGCAG
CCCCGAGTACAGACAGCAGAGCGCCGTGCCCCTGGACGAGGAGACCCACGCCGGCGAGGACGTGGCCGTG
TTCGCCAGAGGCCCCCAGGCCCACCTGGTGCACGGCGTGCAGGAGCAGACCTTCATCGCCCACGTGATGG
CCTTCGCCGCCTGCCTGGAGCCCTACACCGCCTGCGACCTGGCCCCCCCCGCCGGCACCACCGACGCCGC
CCACCCCGGCTACAGCAGAGTGGGCGCCGCCGGCAGATTCGAGCAGACCGCTAGTGGTGGTTCTGGTGGA
AGCGGAGCTACTAACTTCAGCCTGCTGAAGCAGGCTGGTGACGTGGAGGAGAACCCTGGACCTGCTAGTG
CGCGTAAGGTCGATCTCACCTCCTGCGATCGCGAGCCGATCCACATCCCCGGCAGCATTCAGCCGTGCGG
CTGCCTGCTTGCCTGCGACGCGCAGGCGGTGCGGATCACGCGCATTACGGAAAATGCCGGCGCGTTCTTT
GGACGCGAAACTCCGCGGGTCGGTGAGCTACTCGCCGATTACTTCGGCGAGACCGAAGCCCATGCGCTGC
GCAACGCACTGGCGCAGTCCTCCGATCCAAAGCGACCGGCGCTGATCTTCGGTTGGCGCGACGGCCTGAC
CGGCCGCACCTTCGACATCTCACTGCATCGCCATGACGGTACATCGATCATCGAGTTCGAGCCTGCGGCG
GCCGAACAGGCCGACAATCCGCTGCGGCTGACGCGGCAGATCATCGCGCGCACCAAAGAACTGAAGTCGC
TCGAAGAGATGGCCGCACGGGTGCCGCGCTATCTGCAGGCGATGCTCGGCTATCACCGCGTGATGTTGTA
CCGCTTCGCGGACGACGGCTCCGGGATGGTGATCGGCGAGGCGAAGCGCAGCGACCTCGAGAGCTTTCTC
GGTCAGCACTTTCCGGCGTCGCTGGTCCCGCAGCAGGCGCGGCTACTGTACTTGAAGAACGCGATCCGCG
TGGTCTCGGATTCGCGCGGCATCAGCAGCCGGATCGTGCCCGAGCACGACGCCTCCGGCGCCGCGCTCGA
TCTGTCGTTCGCGCACCTGCGCAGCATCTCGCCCTGCCATCTCGAATTTCTGCGGAACATGGGCGTCAGC
GCCTCGATGTCGCTGTCGATCATCATTGACGGCACGCTATGGGGATTGATCATCTGTCATCATTACGAGC
CGCGTGCCGTGCCGATGGCGCAGCGCGTCGCGGCCGAAATGTTCGCCGACTTCTTATCGCTGCACTTCAC
CGCCGCCCACCACCAACGCGCTAGCGGATCCACCGGTGTCTAGAAAGCTTTGAGGCCGGCCTGCAGGCCC
GCTGATCAGCCTCGACTGTGCCTTCTAGTTGCCAGCCATCTGTTGTTTGCCCCTCCCCCGTGCCTTCCTT
GACCCTGGAAGGTGCCACTCCCACTGTCCTTTCCTAATAAAATGAGGAAATTGCATCGCATTGTCTGAGT
AGGTGTCATTCTATTCTGGGGGGTGGGGTGGGGCAGGACAGCAAGGGGGAGGATTGGGAAGACAATAGCA
GGCATGCTGGGGATGCGGTGGGCTCTATGGTAGCTTAGGAGGCGGAAAGAACCAGCGCGTAATAAAATAT
CTTTATTTTCATTACATCTGTGTGTTGGTTTTTTGTGTGAATCGATAGTACTAACATACGCTCTCCATCA
AAACAAAACGAAACAAAACAAACTAGCAAAATAGGCTGTCCCCAGTGCAAGTGCAGGTGCCAGAACATTT
CTCTGGTACCCTCGAGCTACCGGGTAGGGGAGGCGCTTTTCCCAAGGCAGTCTGGAGCATGCGCTTTAGC
AGCCCCGCTGGGCACTTGGCGCTACACAAGTGGCCTCTGGCCTCGCACACATTCCACATCCACCGGTAGG
CGCCAACCGGCTCCGTTCTTTGGTGGCCCCTTCGCGCCACCTTCTACTCCTCCCCTAGTCAGGAAGTTCC
CCCCCGCCCCGCAGCTCGCGTCGTGCAGGACGTGACAAATGGAAGTAGCACGTCTCAGTAGTCTCGTGCA
GATGGACAGCACCGCTGAGCAATGGAAGCGGGTAGGCCTTTGGGGCAGCGGCCAATAGCAGCTTTGCTCC
TTCGCTTTCTGGGCTCAGAGGCTGGGAAGGGGTGGGTCCGGGGGCGGGCTCAGGGGCGGGCTCAGGGGCG
GGGCGGGCGCCCGAAGGTCCTCCGGAGGCCCGGCATTCTGCACGCTTCAAAAGCGCACGTCTGCCGCGCT
GTTCTCCTCTTCCTCATCTCCGGGCCTTTCGACCTCCAGCCCGAGCTCGGTATAGGTTCGAAGCGGAATT
CACCATGACTAGTGAGACAGACACACTCCTGCTATGGGTACTGCTGCTCTGGGTTCCAGGTTCCACTGGT
GACGCTAGTGGTGGTTCTGGTATGGTCTTCACACTCGAAGATTTCGTTGGGGACTGGCGACAGACAGCCG
GCTACAACCTGGACCAAGTCCTTGAACAGGGAGGTGTGTCCAGTTTGTTTCAGAATCTCGGGGTGTCCGT
AACTCCGATCCAAAGGATTGTCCTGAGCGGTGAAAATGGGCTGAAGATCGACATCCATGTCATCATCCCG
TATGAAGGTCTGAGCGGCGACCAAATGGGCCAGATCGAAAAAATTTTTAAGGTGGTGTACCCTGTGGATG
ATCATCACTTTAAGGTGATCCTGCACTATGGCACACTGGTAATCGACGGGGTTACGCCGAACATGATCGA
CTATTTCGGACGGCCGTATGAAGGCATCGCCGTGTTCGACGGCAAAAAGATCACTGTAACAGGGACCCTG
TGGAACGGCAACAAAATTATCGACGAGCGCCTGATCAACCCCGACGGCTCCCTGCTGTTCCGAGTAACCA
TCAACGGAGTGACCGGCTGGCGGCTGTGCGAACGCATTCTGGCGGCTAGTGGTGGTTCTGGTGGAAGCGG
AGCTACTAACTTCAGCCTGCTGAAGCAGGCTGGTGACGTGGAGGAGAACCCTGGACCTGCTAGTGGTGGT
TCTGGTGTGTCTAAGGGCGAAGAGCTGATTAAGGAGAACATGCACATGAAGCTGTACATGGAGGGCACCG
TGGACAACCATCACTTCAAGTGCACATCCGAGGGCGAAGGCAAGCCCTACGAGGGCACCCAGACCATGAG
AATCAAGGTGGTCGAGGGCGGCCCTCTCCCCTTCGCCTTCGACATCCTGGCTACTAGCTTCCTCTACGGC
AGCAAGACCTTCATCAACCACACCCAGGGCATCCCCGACTTCTTCAAGCAGTCCTTCCCTGAGGGCTTCA
CATGGGAGAGAGTCACCACATACGAAGACGGGGGCGTGCTGACCGCTACCCAGGACACCAGCCTCCAGGA
CGGCTGCCTCATCTACAACGTCAAGATCAGAGGGGTGAACTTCACATCCAACGGCCCTGTGATGCAGAAG
AAAACACTCGGCTGGGAGGCCTTCACCGAGACGCTGTACCCCGCTGACGGCGGCCTGGAAGGCAGAAACG
ACATGGCCCTGAAGCTCGTGGGCGGGAGCCATCTGATCGCAAACGCCAAGACCACATATAGATCCAAGAA
ACCCGCTAAGAACCTCAAGATGCCTGGCGTCTACTATGTGGACTACAGACTGGAAAGAATCAAGGAGGCC
AACAACGAGACCTACGTCGAGCAGCACGAGGTGGCAGTGGCCAGATACTGCGACCTCCCTAGCAAACTGG
GGCACAAACTTAATGCTAGCGGATCCACCGGTGTCTAGAAAGCTATACAGGTGCACCGCTTTATAATAAA
ACTGATACAGAGAACGTTATCATGTGTGTTGGTTTTTTTTGTGTGTGCGGTTTAAGGGAGCCTCGGTCAT
AGCTGTTTCCTGTGTAAAACGACGGCCAGCGCGGGAGACGGTCAGTTCGTCTCCAGCTCAGAAATTATGA
GAGCGTTTAATAAAGTATTGACTATGGTTGACAAAACGTGTGTTGGAGTTTTTTGTGTGCTTTGTCATCA
ACTGAGCCAGTAGGTCGAGGGTGCCTAATGAGTGAGCTAACTCACATTAATTGCGTTGCGCTCACTGCCC
GCTTTCCAGTCGGGAAACCTGTCGTGCCAGCTGCATTAATGAATCGGCCAACGCGCGGGGAGAGGCGGTT
TGCGTATTGGGCGCTCTTCCGCTTCCTCGCTCACTGACTCGCTGCGCTCGGTCGTTCGGCTGCGGCGAGC
GGTATCAGCTCACTCAAAGGCGGTAATACGGTTATCCACAGAATCAGGGGATAACGCAGGAAAGAACATG
TGAGCAAAAGGCCAGCAAAAGGCCAGGAACCGTAAAAAGGCCGCGTTGCTGGCGTTTTTCCATAGGCTCC
GCCCCCCTGACGAGCATCACAAAAATCGACGCTCAAGTCAGAGGTGGCGAAACCCGACAGGACTATAAAG
ATACCAGGCGTTTCCCCCTGGAAGCTCCCTCGTGCGCTCTCCTGTTCCGACCCTGCCGCTTACCGGATAC
CTGTCCGCCTTTCTCCCTTCGGGAAGCGTGGCGCTTTCTCATAGCTCACGCTGTAGGTATCTCAGTTCGG
TGTAGGTCGTTCGCTCCAAGCTGGGCTGTGTGCACGAACCCCCCGTTCAGCCCGACCGCTGCGCCTTATC
CGGTAACTATCGTCTTGAGTCCAACCCGGTAAGACACGACTTATCGCCACTGGCAGCAGCCACTGGTAAC
AGGATTAGCAGAGCGAGGTATGTAGGCGGTGCTACAGAGTTCTTGAAGTGGTGGCCTAACTACGGCTACA
CTAGAAGAACAGTATTTGGTATCTGCGCTCTGCTGAAGCCAGTTACCTTCGGAAAAAGAGTTGGTAGCTC
TTGATCCGGCAAACAAACCACCGCTGGTAGCGGTGGTTTTTTTGTTTGCAAGCAGCAGATTACGCGCAGA
AAAAAAGGATCTCAAGAAGATCCTTTGATCTTTTCTACGGGGATTATCAAAAAGGATCTTCACCTAGAT
Features (pLannotate 1.2.2; 21 found; start..end, strand, type, name):
     67..927     -  CDS            AmpR: β-lactamase; bla; confers resistance to ampicillin, carbenicillin, and related antibiotics
    928..1032    -  promoter       AmpR promoter: bla
   1178..1481    +  enhancer       CMV enhancer: human cytomegalovirus immediate early enhancer
   1482..1685    +  promoter       CMV promoter: human cytomegalovirus (CMV) immediate early promoter
   1681..1714    +  LTR            5' LTR (truncated) (fragment): truncated 5' long terminal repeat (LTR) from HIV-1
   1730..1748    +  promoter       T7 promoter: promoter for bacteriophage T7 RNA polymerase
   1822..3318    +  CDS            ALPP (fragment): PPB1_HUMAN - Also known as PLAP. Experimental evidence at protein level: Swiss-Prot protein existence level 1. From Homo sapiens (Human).
   3430..4359    +  CDS            iRFP670: iRFP670 is a basic (constitutively fluorescent) near ir fluorescent protein published in 2013, derived from Rhodopseudomonas palustris CGA009. It has low acid sensitivity. It requires the cofactor biliverdin for fluorescence.
   4426..4650    +  polyA_signal   bGH poly(A) signal: bovine growth hormone polyadenylation signal
   4659..4676    +  promoter       SV40 promoter (fragment): SV40 enhancer and early promoter
   4681..4729    +  polyA_signal   poly(A) signal: synthetic polyadenylation signal
   4743..4834    +  misc_feature   pause site: RNA polymerase II transcriptional pause signal from the human α2 globin gene
   4852..5351    +  promoter       PGK promoter: mouse phosphoglycerate kinase 1 promoter
   5404..5463    +  sig_peptide    Igκ leader: leader sequence from mouse immunoglobulin κ light chain
   5482..5994    +  CDS            Nluc: NanoLuc® luciferase human codon-optimized
   6097..6804    +  CDS            mTagBFP2: mTagBFP2 is a basic (constitutively fluorescent) blue fluorescent protein published in 2011, derived from Entacmaea quadricolor. It is reported to be a very rapidly-maturing monomer with very low acid sensitivity.
   6882..6903    +  polyA_signal   poly(A) signal (fragment): synthetic polyadenylation signal
   6943..6959    -  CDS            lacZα (fragment): LacZα fragment of β-galactosidase; lacZ fragment
   7098..7119    -  protein_bind   CAP binding site: CAP binding activates transcription in the presence of cAMP. E. coli catabolite activator protein
   7132..7224    -  CDS            lacI (fragment): lac repressor; lacI; The lac repressor binds to the lac operator to inhibit transcription in E. coli. This inhibition can be relieved by adding lactose or isopropyl-β-D-thiogalactopyranoside (IPTG).
   7407..7995    -  rep_origin     ori: high-copy-number ColE1/pMB1/pBR322/pUC origin of replication
