[The description below was written by a language model from this plasmid's Addgene catalogue record and pLannotate feature annotations shown in this document.]
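Description:
pTS2326 is a mammalian expression plasmid of about 8 kb from the VAMSyB modular plasmid architecture, where it is classed as a Tier-2 co-expression vector. It is built on pVH1002, a pUC57-derived backbone. In E. coli it replicates at high copy from a ColE1/pUC-type origin and is selected with ampicillin through the β-lactamase gene and its native promoter. Short lacZα, lacI and CAP-site fragments annotated near the origin appear to be remnants of the pUC-type backbone. No mammalian selection marker or episomal origin is annotated.

The payload consists of two tandem transcription units in the same orientation. In the first, the human CMV immediate-early enhancer and promoter drive SEAP (secreted alkaline phosphatase, annotated as a fragment of human placental ALPP). SEAP is joined by a p2A self-cleaving peptide to the near-infrared fluorescent protein iRFP670, and the unit ends with the bGH polyadenylation signal. Between the units sits the pGL3-derived insulator, annotated as a synthetic poly(A) signal followed by an RNA polymerase II transcriptional pause site. It is meant to limit read-through and interference from the upstream cassette.

The second unit uses the mouse PGK1 promoter to express NanoLuc luciferase carrying an Igκ leader for secretion. NanoLuc is linked by p2A to the blue fluorescent protein mTagBFP2, followed by a polyadenylation signal. The record also lists a third, unfilled position (A3-pA). Each cassette therefore gives both a secreted reporter that can be assayed in culture supernatant and a distinct intracellular fluorescent signal. This makes the plasmid suitable for measuring how neighbouring expression units influence one another and how well the insulator sequence works.
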