Addgene plasmid #169628: pTS2326
Purpose: Tier-2 co-expression vector encoding PhCMV-driven SEAP coupled to fluorescent reporter iRFP670 and PmPGK1-driven secreted Nluc coupled to fluorescent reporter mTagBFP2 that is insulated via a 5' insulator sequence derived from the pGL3 plasmid (PhCMV-SEAP-p2A-iRFP670-pA::pGL3-PmPGK1-IgkSS-Nluc-p2A-mTagBFP2-pA::A3-pA).
Depositing lab: Martin Fussenegger. Depositing organization: ETH Zurich (Swiss Federal Institute of Technology). Publication: A versatile plasmid architecture for mammalian synthetic biology (VAMSyB). Haellman V, Strittmatter T, Bertschi A, Stucheli P, Fussenegger M. Metab Eng. 2021 Jul;66:41-50. doi: 10.1016/j.ymben.2021.04.003. Epub 2021 Apr 18. PubMed 33857582.
Backbone
  Vector backbone: pVH1002 (pUC57-based)
  Backbone size w/o insert (bp): 2689
  Vector type: Mammalian Expression
Growth in bacteria
  Bacterial resistance: Ampicillin, 100 μg/mL
  Growth temperature: 37°C
  Growth strain: DH5alpha
  Copy number: High Copy
Gene/Insert
  Gene/Insert name: PCMV-driven expression of SEAP and iRFP and pGL3-modulated PPGK-driven expression of secreted Nluc and mTagBFP2 (alt name: PCMV-SEAP-p2a-iRFP::pGL3-PPGK-IgkSS-Nluc-p2a-mTagBFP2::A3)
  Species: H. sapiens (human); Synthetic
  Promoter: PhCMV / PPGK
  Cloning method: Restriction Enzyme; 5′ cloning site Unknown (unknown if destroyed)
  Sequencing primers: 5′ AmpStart; 3′ CTGGCACGACAGGTTTCCCGACTGG
Terms and licenses: Academic/Nonprofit Terms; Industry Terms: Not Available to Industry
How to cite: pTS2326 was a gift from Martin Fussenegger (Addgene plasmid # 169628 ; http://n2t.net/addgene:169628 ; RRID:Addgene_169628)
